Addgene plasmid #69922: pCMV-SPORT6-RNF114-RINGmut
Purpose: Expresses mutant myc-RNF114 in mammalian cells
Depositing lab: Francesca Capon. Depositing organization: King's College London. Publication: Functional analysis of the RNF114 psoriasis susceptibility gene implicates innate immune responses to double-stranded RNA in disease pathogenesis. Bijlmakers MJ, Kanneganti SK, Barker JN, Trembath RC, Capon F. Hum Mol Genet. 2011 Aug 15;20(16):3129-37. doi: 10.1093/hmg/ddr215. Epub 2011 May 13. PubMed 21571784.
Backbone
  Vector backbone: pCMV-SPORT6
  Backbone manufacturer: Invitrogen
  Backbone size w/o insert (bp): 4400
  Total vector size (bp): 5100
  Vector type: Mammalian Expression
  Selectable markers: Neomycin (select with G418)
Growth in bacteria
  Bacterial resistance: Ampicillin, 100 μg/mL
  Growth temperature: 37°C
  Growth strain: DH5alpha
  Copy number: High Copy
Gene/Insert
  Gene/Insert name: RNF114 (alt name: ZNF313)
  Species: H. sapiens (human)
  Insert size (bp): 700
  Mutation: C29A, C32A
  Entrez Gene: RNF114 (a.k.a. PSORS12, ZNF313)
  Promoter: CMV
  Cloning method: Restriction Enzyme; 5′ cloning site EcoRI (not destroyed); 3′ cloning site BamHI (not destroyed)
  Sequencing primers: 5′ CMV-F; 3′ T7
Terms and licenses: Academic/Nonprofit Terms; Industry Terms: Not Available to Industry
How to cite: pCMV-SPORT6-RNF114-RINGmut was a gift from Francesca Capon (Addgene plasmid # 69922 ; http://n2t.net/addgene:69922 ; RRID:Addgene_69922)
