[The description below was written by a language model from this plasmid's Addgene catalogue record.]
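Description:
pCMV-SPORT6-RNF114-RINGmut is a mammalian expression plasmid of about 5.1 kb, built on the commercial pCMV-SPORT6 backbone (roughly 4.4 kb without insert). It is maintained in E. coli as a high-copy plasmid under ampicillin selection. The catalogue entry also lists neomycin/G418 as a selectable marker for mammalian cells. No feature table accompanies the record, so the origin of replication, polyadenylation signal and the exact layout of the marker cassettes cannot be confirmed from it.

The payload is an approximately 700 bp insert encoding human RNF114 (also known as ZNF313 or PSORS12), cloned between EcoRI and BamHI sites that both remain intact. It is transcribed from the CMV immediate-early promoter for strong constitutive expression in transfected mammalian cells. According to the stated purpose, the protein is produced as a myc-tagged form, allowing detection or immunoprecipitation with anti-myc antibodies, although the record does not say where the tag sits. The coding sequence carries two substitutions, C29A and C32A. As the "RINGmut" name indicates, they fall within the RING domain, and replacing zinc-coordinating cysteines in such a domain is a standard way to disrupt it and abolish E3 ubiquitin ligase activity.

The construct therefore most likely serves as a RING-defective counterpart to wild-type RNF114, used to test whether a cellular effect of RNF114 overexpression depends on an intact RING domain. The associated study concerns functional analysis of RNF114 as a psoriasis susceptibility gene and its link to innate immune responses to double-stranded RNA.
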