>Addgene plasmid #69922 | pCMV-SPORT6-RNF114-RINGmut | addgene partial sequence | sequence record 136298 | CMV-F 5'-CGCAAATGGGCGGTAGGCGTG-3'
CTATATAAGCAGAGCTCGTTTAGTGAACCGTCAGATCGCCTGGAGACGCCATCCACGCTGTTTTGACCTC
CATAGAAGACACCGGGACCGATCCAGCCTCCGGACTCTAGCCTAGGCCGCGGGACGGATAACAATTTCAC
ACAGGAAACAGCTATGACCATTAGGCCTATTTAGGTGACACTATAGAACAAGTTTGTACAAAAAAGCAGG
CTGGTACCGGTCCGGAATTCCCGGGATATCGTCGACCCACGCGTCCGGCAAGATGGCGGCGCAACAGCGG
GACTGCGGGGGTGCTGCGCAGCTGGCGGGGCCGGCGGCGGAGGCTGACCCCCTAGGACGCTTCACGGCTC
CCGTGGCCTTAGAGGTGTACGAGAAGCCGGTACAGGTGCCCTGCGGACACGTCTTTTGCTCTGCATGTCT
GCAGGAATGTCTGAAGCCGAAGAAGCCTGTCTGTGGGGTGTGTCGCAGCGCTCTGGCACCTGGCGTCCGA
GCCGTGGAGCTCGAGCGGCAGATCGAGAGCACAGAGACTTCTTGCCATGGCTGCCGTAAGAATTTCTTCC
TGTCCAAGATCCGGTCCCACGTGGCTACTTGTTCCAAATACCAGAATTACATCATGGAAGGTGTGAAGGC
CACCATTAAGGATGCATCTCTTCAGCCAAGGAATGTTCCAAACCGTTACACCTTTCCTTGTCCTTACTGT
CCTGAGAAGAACTTTGATCAGGAAGGACTTGTGGAACACTGCAAATTATTCCATAGCACGGATACCAAAT
CTGTGGTTTGTCCGATATGTGCCTCGATGCCCTGGGGAGACCCCAACTACCGCAGCGCCAACTTCAGAGA
GCACATCCAGCGCCGGCACCGGTTTTCTTATGACACTTTTGTGGATTATGATGTTGATGAAGAGGACATG
ATGAATCAGGTGTTGCAGCGCTCCATCATCGACCAGTGAGCAGAGTCCGTGCTTGCTATCTGTCTCATGT
TACAGAGCTTCCATTACATATTAAACGTGAAATCTATGACTCCTGTACCTTACCTGTTCAACAGACCTGA
AAATGAGCCATGGCATTGGGACAGGGTCACTTCTGACAGGGGAAGTGGGTCCCCAGGTCAGCCCTTCTCT
TCCCTTTGGGCTCTTGCCAAAGCTGTCTTCCCCTACTGTTAACCTTGTTTGTC
