>Addgene plasmid #69922 | pCMV-SPORT6-RNF114-RINGmut | addgene partial sequence | sequence record 136299 | SV40pro-F 5'-TATTTATGCAGAGGCCGAGG-3'
CCACTGGAAAAAAATAGTTTTTTCATTAGTATTTCTCGGGAGGACCCAAAAGTTAAGGTCAGCTTGTTCA
CTGTAATTTCTGGAAGAAGTTCACTCAGACCTTCCTGAATTCAGATCATCTCAGAAGTCTGGAGGGAAAT
CTGGCGAAACCTTCGTTTGAGGGACTGATGTGAGTGTATGTCCACCTCACTGGTGGCACCGAGAAACTTA
CTTCCTTGTATTAAGTGCACTTCTTGTATTTCTAATAAGATGACTTTCCAGAAAGTGAGATTTGTTATGT
TCTGGCTTTTAAAAGGTAAAATATAAATAAATTTCATAACTTAAAAAAAAAAAAAAAGGGCGGCCGCTCT
AGAGTATCCCTCGAGGGGCCCAAGCTTACGCGTACCCAGCTTTCTTGTACAAAGTGGTCCCTATAGTGAG
TCGTATTATAAGCTAGGCACTGGCCGTCGTTTTACAACGTCGTGACTGGGAAAACTGCTAGCTTGGGATC
TTTGTGAAGGAACCTTACTTCTGTGGTGTGACATAATTGGACAAACTACCTACAGAGATTTAAAGCTCTA
AGGTAAATATAAAATTTTTAAGTGTATAATGTGTTAAACTAGCTGCATATGCTTGCTGCTTGAGAGTTTT
GCTTACTGAGTATGATTTATGAAAATATTATACACAGGAGCTAGTGATTCTAATTGTTTGTGTATTTTAG
ATTCACAGTCCCAAGGCTCATTTCAGGCCCCTCAGTCCTCACAGTCTGTTCATGATCATAATCAGCCATA
CCACATTTGTAGAGGTTTTACTTGCTTTAAAA
