>Addgene plasmid #69922 | pCMV-SPORT6-RNF114-RINGmut | addgene partial sequence | sequence record 138638 | T7 5'-TAATACGACTCACTATAGGG-3'
AAGCTGGGTACGCGTAAGCTTGGGCCCCTCGAGGGATACTCTAGAGCGGCCGCCCTTTTTTTTTTTTTTT
AAGTTATGAAATTTATTTATATTTTACCTTTTAAAAGCCAGAACATAACAAATCTCACTTTCTGGAAAGT
CATCTTATTAGAAATACAAGAAGTGCACTTAATACAAGGAAGTAAGTTTCTCGGTGCCACCAGTGAGGTG
GACATACACTCACATCAGTCCCTCAAACGAAGGTTTCGCCAGATTTCCCTCCAGACTTCTGAGATGATCT
GAATTCAGGAAGGTCTGAGTGAACTTCTTCCAGAAATTACAGTGAACAAGCTGACCTTAACTTTTGGGTC
CTCCCGAGAAATACTAATGAAAAAACTATTTTTTTCCAGTGGGCCCTGTGTTTGCTGGCTTCTCGGCATC
TGCAGCTCTTCACCGGCAGGCGCGGAGCCCCACAGCAGCAGTGTACAAGCGCGAGGTAGCACTTGCAGCC
CCATCAGAGACATATGACATCAAAAAACCAACCTAAACCCATATGCCTTTTGGTCAATCAGAGGTTCTGC
TCCTACAGATTAGGCTGACAGCTCTTGGACTTATATTTATTAATATTTGTGAAATATGAACTCCAAGGTT
CTTGAGCTGTTCCTAAAGCAAGTTTCCAGCAACAGCTTTTATTAACAACTGTTCATCTTGCGATGTGCTG
TGCCTTATGAACGATGTCTCGTCAGAACAGACCAGGGGTGGTACTGGGTTTCCTATAGCTTCTCTCTGCA
TCTACAAAGCAGGTTTTCAAACACATTTTACATGTCGAAACCAGTGTCATAAGGAAAACATTTGTGACAG
AAAAACAATGCTCAGTTTAATCTAAGTTACCAAGCAGAAGGTAAAAGAACTAGTATCCGCTGAGTCCCCA
AACCTCTTTCTTCTAATTCATCTGAGGATTTTTTGTGCTTCTAGAACAAGAATGTAGGCAGGCTCCCAAA
TGGAGAGGTAAACATGACCGCGTTGTTTGAAACTACTTCATTAATTTGTAAATCAGAACCAAAAAGCTCT
GGCCCTCCCACTTCTCTTAGCTGACCCTCCTCCCCACTTACGGATAA
